>Addgene plasmid #110806 | pET15TV-L-YpODH | addgene full sequence | sequence record 240901 | Addgene NGS Result
TAATACGACTCACTATAGGGGAATTGTGAGCGGATAACAATTCCCCTCTAGAAATAATTTTGTTTAACTT
TAAGAAGGAGATATACCATGGGCAGCAGCCATCATCATCATCATCACAGCAGCGGCAGAGAAAACTTGTA
TTTCCAGGGCCATATGCACAACACCCTGCCGACCCTGATTCTGGGTGCGGGTCCGGCGGCGATCCAGCTG
GCGGTGGACATTAGCGCGACCGGTGATGCGCGTCTGGGTCTGTACAACCGTCCGAGCACCAAGGGCGAGC
GTCTGAAACAGTACCTGGCGCTGACCCCGACCCTGTATCTGCAAGGCACCGGCAAGGCGCAGGCGACCCA
AAAAGAAAGCAGCGTGACCATCGACTGCTACATTGATCAGCTGGCGCAAGCGGTTGGCGATTGGCAACGT
CTGATCCTGGCGGTGCCGGCGGACCACTACTATGCGGTTCTGCAGCAAATTCCGTGGGCGGCGCTGCCGC
AGCTGAAGAGCGTGATCCTGCTGAGCAGCAGCATGGGTAGCGGCCTGATGGTTCAAAACCTGCTGAACGC
GGCGGGCAAGCGTGATGTTGAGGTGATCAGCCTGAGCAGCTACTATGCGGACACCAAATACATCCGTGCG
GAAACCCAGGACATTAGCGCGAACACCCAAGACATCAACGCGGGCACCCAGGACATCGGCGCGATTCAAC
CGTACCGTGCGTATACCAAGGCGTTCAAACAGCGTATCTATCTGGCGAACCAATGGGGTAACGCGGGCAG
CGCGGAAATGAGCTGGCTGACCGCGGTGCTGGCGCGTCACCACATTGATACCCTGCCGTGCAGCAACCTG
CTGGCGGCGGAACGTTTCAGCATCACCAACTACGTTCACCCGCCGCTGGCGCTGGCGGACACCACCCTGC
AGGCGCTGTTTTATCCGGAGCAGCGTAGCCAATACCTGTATAAGACCCAGCCGGAAGGTCCGGTGTGCCC
GGCGGTTATTGCGGATCTGGCGGGCCTGGCGGACGATTACAAACGTCTGCTGAACCGTCTGGGTGTTGAG
GAAATCAACCTGCTGCGTTTTCTGAACGACGATAACTATCCGGTGCCGGCGAGCATGGTTAGCCGTCGTT
GGATTGACGAGTTCCCGCAGCTGCCGCCGCTGGAACAGCAATACGCGCTGTTTGTGCGTTATACCGCGCT
GCTGGTTGACCCGTACAGCACCCCGGATGAGCAGGGTCGTTTCTATGATTTTAGCGCGGTGAAGGTTGCG
ACCGTGTACCAAGACGCGAACGCGCTGTGGCACCTGCCGCGTGTGCCGCTGGAAGATGTTCACAAACTGC
GTACCCTGCTGCTGCTGGCGGGTGCGCTGGACGTGGTTATGCCGACCGCGCAGCGTCTGCTGCAACGTTT
CCAGCAAGCGCTGAAAGCGTTTATCGATCGTGTTGGCGAGGAACACTGCCATCCGAGCCTGCTGGGTGAT
GATTGCGACCGTCAGGCGGCGATCATTGAGCAGCAATGGCGTAGCCAAACCTAACTCGAGGATCCGGCTG
CTAACAAAGCCCGAAAGGAAGCTGAGTTGGCTGCTGCCACCGCTGAGCAATAACTAGCATAACCCCTTGG
GGCCTCTAAACGGGTCTTGAGGGGTTTTTTGCTGAAAGGAGGAACTATATCCGGATATCCCGCAAGAGGC
CCGGCAGTACCGGCATAACCAAGCCTATGCCTACAGCATCCAGGGTGACGGTGCCGAGGATGACGATGAG
CGCATTGTTAGATTTCATACACGGTGCCTGACTGCGTTAGCAATTTAACTGTGATAAACTACCGCATTAA
AGCTTATCGATGATAAGCTGTCAAACATGAGAATTCTTGAAGACGAAAGGGCCTCGTGATACGCCTATTT
TTATAGGTTAATGTCATGATAATAATGGTTTCTTAGACGTCAGGTGGCACTTTTCGGGGAAATGTGCGCG
GAACCCCTATTTGTTTATTTTTCTAAATACATTCAAATATGTATCCGCTCATGAGACAATAACCCTGATA
AATGCTTCAATAATATTGAAAAAGGAAGAGTATGAGTATTCAACATTTCCGTGTCGCCCTTATTCCCTTT
TTTGCGGCATTTTGCCTTCCTGTTTTTGCTCACCCAGAAACGCTGGTGAAAGTAAAAGATGCTGAAGATC
AGTTGGGTGCACGAGTGGGTTACATCGAACTGGATCTCAACAGCGGTAAGATCCTTGAGAGTTTTCGCCC
CGAAGAACGTTTTCCAATGATGAGCACTTTTAAAGTTCTGCTATGTGGCGCGGTATTATCCCGTGTTGAC
GCCGGGCAAGAGCAACTCGGTCGCCGCATACACTATTCTCAGAATGACTTGGTTGAGTACTCACCAGTCA
CAGAAAAGCATCTTACGGATGGCATGACAGTAAGAGAATTATGCAGTGCTGCCATAACCATGAGTGATAA
CACTGCGGCCAACTTACTTCTGACAACGATCGGAGGACCGAAGGAGCTAACCGCTTTTTTGCACAACATG
GGGGATCATGTAACTCGCCTTGATCGTTGGGAACCGGAGCTGAATGAAGCCATACCAAACGACGAGCGTG
ACACCACGATGCCTGCAGCAATGGCAACAACGTTGCGCAAACTATTAACTGGCGAACTACTTACTCTAGC
TTCCCGGCAACAATTAATAGACTGGATGGAGGCGGATAAAGTTGCAGGACCACTTCTGCGCTCGGCCCTT
CCGGCTGGCTGGTTTATTGCTGATAAATCTGGAGCCGGTGAGCGTGGGTCTCGCGGTATCATTGCAGCAC
TGGGGCCAGATGGTAAGCCCTCCCGTATCGTAGTTATCTACACGACGGGGAGTCAGGCAACTATGGATGA
ACGAAATAGACAGATCGCTGAGATAGGTGCCTCACTGATTAAGCATTGGTAACTGTCAGACCAAGTTTAC
TCATATATACTTTAGATTGATTTAAAACTTCATTTTTAATTTAAAAGGATCTAGGTGAAGATCCTTTTTG
ATAATCTCATGACCAAAATCCCTTAACGTGAGTTTTCGTTCCACTGAGCGTCAGACCCCGTAGAAAAGAT
CAAAGGATCTTCTTGAGATCCTTTTTTTCTGCGCGTAATCTGCTGCTTGCAAACAAAAAAACCACCGCTA
CCAGCGGTGGTTTGTTTGCCGGATCAAGAGCTACCAACTCTTTTTCCGAAGGTAACTGGCTTCAGCAGAG
CGCAGATACCAAATACTGTCCTTCTAGTGTAGCCGTAGTTAGGCCACCACTTCAAGAACTCTGTAGCACC
GCCTACATACCTCGCTCTGCTAATCCTGTTACCAGTGGCTGCTGCCAGTGGCGATAAGTCGTGTCTTACC
GGGTTGGACTCAAGACGATAGTTACCGGATAAGGCGCAGCGGTCGGGCTGAACGGGGGGTTCGTGCACAC
AGCCCAGCTTGGAGCGAACGACCTACACCGAACTGAGATACCTACAGCGTGAGCTATGAGAAAGCGCCAC
GCTTCCCGAAGGGAGAAAGGCGGACAGGTATCCGGTAAGCGGCAGGGTCGGAACAGGAGAGCGCACGAGG
GAGCTTCCAGGGGGAAACGCCTGGTATCTTTATAGTCCTGTCGGGTTTCGCCACCTCTGACTTGAGCGTC
GATTTTTGTGATGCTCGTCAGGGGGGCGGAGCCTATGGAAAAACGCCAGCAACGCGGCCTTTTTACGGTT
CCTGGCCTTTTGCTGGCCTTTTGCTCACATGTTCTTTCCTGCGTTATCCCCTGATTCTGTGGATAACCGT
ATTACCGCCTTTGAGTGAGCTGATACCGCTCGCCGCAGCCGAACGACCGAGCGCAGCGAGTCAGTGAGCG
AGGAAGCGGAAGAGCGCCTGATGCGGTATTTTCTCCTTACGCATCTGTGCGGTATTTCACACCGCAATGG
TGCACTCTCAGTACAATCTGCTCTGATGCCGCATAGTTAAGCCAGTATACACTCCGCTATCGCTACGTGA
CTGGGTCATGGCTGCGCCCCGACACCCGCCAACACCCGCTGACGCGCCCTGACGGGCTTGTCTGCTCCCG
GCATCCGCTTACAGACAAGCTGTGACCGTCTCCGGGAGCTGCATGTGTCAGAGGTTTTCACCGTCATCAC
CGAAACGCGCGAGGCAGCTGCGGTAAAGCTCATCAGCGTGGTCGTGAAGCGATTCACAGATGTCTGCCTG
TTCATCCGCGTCCAGCTCGTTGAGTTTCTCCAGAAGCGTTAATGTCTGGCTTCTGATAAAGCGGGCCATG
TTAAGGGCGGTTTTTTCCTGTTTGGTCACTGATGCCTCCGTGTAAGGGGGATTTCTGTTCATGGGGGTAA
TGATACCGATGAAACGAGAGAGGATGCTCACGATACGGGTTACTGATGATGAACATGCCCGGTTACTGGA
ACGTTGTGAGGGTAAACAACTGGCGGTATGGATGCGGCGGGACCAGAGAAAAATCACTCAGGGTCAATGC
CAGCGCTTCGTTAATACAGATGTAGGTGTTCCACAGGGTAGCCAGCAGCATCCTGCGATGCAGATCCGGA
ACATAATGGTGCAGGGCGCTGACTTCCGCGTTTCCAGACTTTACGAAACACGGAAACCGAAGACCATTCA
TGTTGTTGCTCAGGTCGCAGACGTTTTGCAGCAGCAGTCGCTTCACGTTCGCTCGCGTATCGGTGATTCA
TTCTGCTAACCAGTAAGGCAACCCCGCCAGCCTAGCCGGGTCCTCAACGACAGGAGCACGATCATGCGCA
CCCGTGGCCAGGACCCAACGCTGCCCGAGATGCGCCGCGTGCGGCTGCTGGAGATGGCGGACGCGATGGA
TATGTTCTGCCAAGGGTTGGTTTGCGCATTCACAGTTCTCCGCAAGAATTGATTGGCTCCAATTCTTGGA
GTGGTGAATCCGTTAGCGAGGTGCCGCCGGCTTCCATTCAGGTCGAGGTGGCCCGGCTCCATGCACCGCG
ACGCAACGCGGGGAGGCAGACAAGGTATAGGGCGGCGCCTACAATCCATGCCAACCCGTTCCATGTGCTC
GCCGAGGCGGCATAAATCGCCGTGACGATCAGCGGTCCAATGATCGAAGTTAGGCTGGTAAGAGCCGCGA
GCGATCCTTGAAGCTGTCCCTGATGGTCGTCATCTACCTGCCTGGACAGCATGGCCTGCAACGCGGGCAT
CCCGATGCCGCCGGAAGCGAGAAGAATCATAATGGGGAAGGCCATCCAGCCTCGCGTCGCGAACGCCAGC
AAGACGTAGCCCAGCGCGTCGGCCGCCATGCCGGCGATAATGGCCTGCTTCTCGCCGAAACGTTTGGTGG
CGGGACCAGTGACGAAGGCTTGAGCGAGGGCGTGCAAGATTCCGAATACCGCAAGCGACAGGCCGATCAT
CGTCGCGCTCCAGCGAAAGCGGTCCTCGCCGAAAATGACCCAGAGCGCTGCCGGCACCTGTCCTACGAGT
TGCATGATAAAGAAGACAGTCATAAGTGCGGCGACGATAGTCATGCCCCGCGCCCACCGGAAGGAGCTGA
CTGGGTTGAAGGCTCTCAAGGGCATCGGTCGAGATCCCGGTGCCTAATGAGTGAGCTAACTTACATTAAT
TGCGTTGCGCTCACTGCCCGCTTTCCAGTCGGGAAACCTGTCGTGCCAGCTGCATTAATGAATCGGCCAA
CGCGCGGGGAGAGGCGGTTTGCGTATTGGGCGCCAGGGTGGTTTTTCTTTTCACCAGTGAGACGGGCAAC
AGCTGATTGCCCTTCACCGCCTGGCCCTGAGAGAGTTGCAGCAAGCGGTCCACGCTGGTTTGCCCCAGCA
GGCGAAAATCCTGTTTGATGGTGGTTAACGGCGGGATATAACATGAGCTGTCTTCGGTATCGTCGTATCC
CACTACCGAGATATCCGCACCAACGCGCAGCCCGGACTCGGTAATGGCGCGCATTGCGCCCAGCGCCATC
TGATCGTTGGCAACCAGCATCGCAGTGGGAACGATGCCCTCATTCAGCATTTGCATGGTTTGTTGAAAAC
CGGACATGGCACTCCAGTCGCCTTCCCGTTCCGCTATCGGCTGAATTTGATTGCGAGTGAGATATTTATG
CCAGCCAGCCAGACGCAGACGCGCCGAGACAGAACTTAATGGGCCCGCTAACAGCGCGATTTGCTGGTGA
CCCAATGCGACCAGATGCTCCACGCCCAGTCGCGTACCGTCTTCATGGGAGAAAATAATACTGTTGATGG
GTGTCTGGTCAGAGACATCAAGAAATAACGCCGGAACATTAGTGCAGGCAGCTTCCACAGCAATGGCATC
CTGGTCATCCAGCGGATAGTTAATGATCAGCCCACTGACGCGTTGCGCGAGAAGATTGTGCACCGCCGCT
TTACAGGCTTCGACGCCGCTTCGTTCTACCATCGACACCACCACGCTGGCACCCAGTTGATCGGCGCGAG
ATTTAATCGCCGCGACAATTTGCGACGGCGCGTGCAGGGCCAGACTGGAGGTGGCAACGCCAATCAGCAA
CGACTGTTTGCCCGCCAGTTGTTGTGCCACGCGGTTGGGAATGTAATTCAGCTCCGCCATCGCCGCTTCC
ACTTTTTCCCGCGTTTTCGCAGAAACGTGGCTGGCCTGGTTCACCACGCGGGAAACGGTCTGATAAGAGA
CACCGGCATACTCTGCGACATCGTATAACGTTACTGGTTTCACATTCACCACCCTGAATTGACTCTCTTC
CGGGCGCTATCATGCCATACCGCGAAAGGTTTTGCGCCATTCGATGGTGTCCGGGATCTCGACGCTCTCC
CTTATGCGACTCCTGCATTAGGAAGCAGCCCAGTAGTAGGTTGAGGCCGTTGAGCACCGCCGCCGCAAGG
AATGGTGCATGCAAGGAGATGGCGCCCAACAGTCCCCCGGCCACGGGGCCTGCCACCATACCCACGCCGA
AACAAGCGCTCATGAGCCCGAAGTGGCGAGCCCGATCTTCCCCATCGGTGATGTCGGCGATATAGGCGCC
AGCAACCGCACCTGTGGCGCCGGTGATGCCGGCCACGATGCGTCCGGCGTAGAGGATCGAGATCTCGATC
CCGCGAAAT
Features (pLannotate 1.2.2; 20 found; start..end, strand, type, name):
      1..19      +  promoter       T7 promoter: promoter for bacteriophage T7 RNA polymerase
     20..44      +  protein_bind   lac operator: The lac repressor binds to the lac operator to inhibit transcription in E. coli. This inhibition can be relieved by adding lactose or isopropyl-β-D-thiogalactopyranoside (IPTG). lac repressor encoded by lacI
     59..81      +  RBS            RBS: efficient ribosome binding site from bacteriophage T7 gene 10 (Olins and Rangwala, 1989)
    100..116     +  CDS            capTEV™ (fragment): composite tag for in vivo biotinylation, TEV protease cleavage, and 6xHis tagging
    154..1521    +  CDS            ODH_YERPE: Experimental evidence at protein level: Swiss-Prot protein existence level 1. Catalyzes the NADPH-dependent reductive condensation of pyruvate to the intermediate formed by the adjacently encoded enzyme y2836, namely (2S)-2-amino-4- From Yersinia pestis.
   1537..1586    +  CDS            SET1 (fragment): solubility-enhancement tag derived from T7 phage gene 10B
   1594..1641    +  terminator     T7 terminator: transcription terminator for bacteriophage T7 RNA polymerase
   1664..1768    -  CDS            TcR (fragment): tetracycline efflux protein; tet; confers resistance to tetracycline
   1816..1844    -  promoter       tet promoter: E. coli promoter for tetracycline efflux protein gene
   1957..2061    +  promoter       AmpR promoter: bla
   2062..2922    +  CDS            AmpR: β-lactamase; bla; confers resistance to ampicillin, carbenicillin, and related antibiotics
   3093..3681    +  rep_origin     ori: high-copy-number ColE1/pMB1/pBR322/pUC origin of replication
   3867..4006    -  misc_feature   bom: basis of mobility region from pBR322
   4108..4299    -  CDS            rop: Rop protein, which maintains plasmids at low copy number; rop
   4316..4696    +  CDS            YPB1_ECOLX: Protein predicted: Swiss-Prot protein existence level 4. From Escherichia coli.
   4938..5562    -  CDS            TcR (fragment): tetracycline efflux protein; tet; confers resistance to tetracycline
   5577..5598    -  protein_bind   CAP binding site: CAP binding activates transcription in the presence of cAMP. E. coli catabolite activator protein
   5611..6693    -  CDS            lacI: lac repressor; lacI; The lac repressor binds to the lac operator to inhibit transcription in E. coli. This inhibition can be relieved by adding lactose or isopropyl-β-D-thiogalactopyranoside (IPTG).
   6694..6771    -  promoter       lacI promoter: lacI
   6779..7058    -  CDS            TcR (fragment): tetracycline efflux protein; tet; confers resistance to tetracycline
