[The description below was written by a language model from this plasmid's Addgene catalogue record and pLannotate feature annotations shown in this document.]
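Description:
pET15TV-L-YpODH is a bacterial expression plasmid built on the pET15TV-L backbone, a pET-family vector, for producing the opine dehydrogenase of Yersinia pestis (locus YPO1347, YpODH) in E. coli. The coding region was obtained by gene synthesis. It is propagated through a ColE1/pMB1-type origin and selected with ampicillin via the β-lactamase gene. The annotated sequence also carries the pBR322-derived bom and rop elements and several nonfunctional fragments of the tetracycline resistance gene, remnants typical of this vector lineage. The catalogue lists the plasmid as high copy, although rop normally moderates copy number.

The expression cassette is the standard T7lac arrangement. A T7 promoter is followed immediately by a lac operator and the phage T7 gene 10 ribosome binding site. A plasmid-borne lacI gene under its own promoter supplies the repressor. Transcription therefore depends on a host providing T7 RNA polymerase and is induced with IPTG or lactose. The open reading frame begins with a backbone-encoded N-terminal hexahistidine tag. The annotation software matches this short stretch to a fragment of a composite His/TEV tag, but the record does not explicitly confirm a protease cleavage site. The YpODH coding sequence follows; it encodes an enzyme annotated as catalysing NADPH-dependent reductive condensation of pyruvate in metallophore (yersinopine) biosynthesis. A T7 terminator closes the unit, and the short "SET1" hit just before it is probably vector sequence rather than a fused tag.

The construct suits overexpression and affinity purification of the enzyme for structural and kinetic studies. The sequenced record is 7,079 nt, noticeably shorter than the 9,126 bp total given in the catalogue fields. The listed sizes should therefore be treated with caution.
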