Addgene plasmid #110806: pET15TV-L-YpODH
Purpose: Expresses YpODH and opine dehydrogenase from Yersinia pests
Depositing lab: Audrey Lamb. Depositing organization: University of Kansas. Publication: Staphylopine, pseudopaline and yersinopine dehydrogenases: a structural and kinetic analysis of a new functional class of opine dehydrogenase. McFarlane JS, Davis CL, Lamb AL. J Biol Chem. 2018 Apr 4. pii: RA118.002007. doi: 10.1074/jbc.RA118.002007. PubMed 29618515.
Backbone
  Vector backbone: pET15TV-L
  Backbone manufacturer: Cheryl Arrowsmith
  Backbone size w/o insert (bp): 7746
  Total vector size (bp): 9126
  Vector type: Bacterial Expression
Growth in bacteria
  Bacterial resistance: Ampicillin, 100 μg/mL
  Growth temperature: 37°C
  Growth strain: DH5alpha
  Copy number: High Copy
Gene/Insert
  Gene/Insert name: YPO1347 (alt name: YpODH - opine dehydrogenase from Yersinia pests)
  Insert size (bp): 1380
  Entrez Gene: YPO1347 (a.k.a. YPO1347)
  Promoter: T7
  Tag / fusion protein: Hexahistidine tag (N terminal on backbone)
  Cloning method: Unknown
  Sequencing primers: 5′ pET Upstream; 3′ T7 Reverse
Resource information
  A portion of this plasmid was derived from a plasmid made by: Gene was synthesized and cloned by Genscript
Terms and licenses: Academic/Nonprofit Terms; Industry Terms: Not Available to Industry
How to cite: pET15TV-L-YpODH was a gift from Audrey Lamb (Addgene plasmid # 110806 ; http://n2t.net/addgene:110806 ; RRID:Addgene_110806)
